>Addgene plasmid #31831 | pT3TS-Tol2 | addgene partial sequence | sequence record 36789 | Lac_promoter
NGGANTGGCGGATACATTTCCACGGAAACAGCTATGACCATGATTACGCCAAGCTCGAAATTAACCCTCA
CTAAAGGGAACAAAAGCTGGTACCGGGCCCCCCCTCGAGGTCGACGGTATCGATAAGCTTGCTTGTTCTT
TTTGCAGAAGCTCAGAATAAACGCTCAACTTTGGCAGATCCACCATGGAGGAAGTATGTGATTCATCAGC
AGCTGCGAGCAGCACAGTCCAAAATCAGCCACAGGATCAAGAGCACCCGTGGCCGTATCTTCGCGAATTC
TTTTCTTTAAGTGGTGTAAATAAAGATTCATTCAAGATGAAATGTGTCCTCTGTCTCCCGCTTAATAAAG
AAATATCGGCCTTCAAAAGTTCGCCATCAAACCTAAGGAAGCATATTGAGAGAATGCACCCAAATTACCT
CAAAAACTACTCTAAATTGACAGCACAGAAGAGAAAGATCGGGACCTCCACCCATGCTTCCAGCAGTAAG
CAACTGAAAGTTGACTCAGTTTTCCCAGTCAAACATGTGTCTCCAGTCACTGTGAACAAAGCTATATTAA
GGTACATCATTCAAGGACTTCATCCTTTCAGCACTGTTGATCTGCCATCATTTAAAGAGCTGATTAGTAC
ACTGCAGCCTGGCATTTCTGTCATTACAAGGCCTACTTTACGCTCCAAGATAGCTGAAGCTGCTCTGATC
ATGAAACAGAAAGTGACTGCTGCCATGAGTGAAGTTGAATGGATTGCAACCACAACGGATTGTTGGACTG
CACGTAGAAAGTCATTCATTGGTGTAACTGCTCACTGGATCAACCCTGGAAGTCTTGAAAGACATTCCGC
TGCACTTGCCTGCAAAAGATTAATGGGCTCTCATACTTTTGAGGTACTGGCCAGGTGCCATGAATGATAT
CCCTCG
