[The description below was written by a language model from this plasmid's Addgene catalogue record.]
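Description:
pT3TS-Tol2 is a bacterial plasmid built on the 3216 bp pT3TS backbone and catalogued as a cloning vector, whose stated role is to serve as a template for making Tol2 transposase mRNA by in vitro transcription. It is propagated in E. coli under ampicillin selection. The record does not name the origin of replication, and copy number is listed as unknown.

The payload is a 1952 bp Tol2 transposase insert, annotated as an artificial sequence, placed between NcoI and SpeI sites that both remain intact after cloning. The catalogue lists the promoter as Lac and gives Lac promoter and T3 sequencing primers. The backbone name and the in vitro transcription purpose suggest that a T3 phage RNA polymerase promoter is what actually drives synthesis of the transposase transcript, but the record does not say this explicitly. No feature table is supplied, so any untranslated regions, polyadenylation tract or linearisation site flanking the coding sequence cannot be confirmed.

Tol2 is a transposon whose transposase excises DNA flanked by Tol2 terminal sequences and integrates it into a host genome. Supplying the enzyme as synthetic mRNA, rather than from an integrating DNA source, gives a transient burst of activity. In keeping with the associated work on a high cargo-capacity transposon for vertebrate genetics, the transcribed mRNA would typically be delivered with a separate donor plasmid carrying a Tol2-flanked cargo, for transgenesis or insertional approaches in vertebrate systems. The record does not name specific target organisms.
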