Addgene plasmid #31831: pT3TS-Tol2
Purpose: To express Tol2 transposase by in vitro transcription
Depositing lab: Stephen Ekker. Depositing organization: Mayo Foundation for Medical Education and Research. Publication: Harnessing a high cargo-capacity transposon for genetic applications in vertebrates. Balciunas D, Wangensteen KJ, Wilber A, Bell J, Geurts A, Sivasubbu S, Wang X, Hackett PB, Largaespada DA, McIvor RS, Ekker SC. PLoS Genet. 2006 Nov 10;2(11):e169. Epub 2006 Aug 28. 10.1371/journal.pgen.0020169 PubMed 17096595.
Backbone
  Vector backbone: pT3TS
  Backbone size w/o insert (bp): 3216
  Vector type: Cloning vector
Growth in bacteria
  Bacterial resistance: Ampicillin, 100 μg/mL
  Growth temperature: 37°C
  Growth strain: DH5alpha
  Copy number: Unknown
Gene/Insert
  Gene/Insert name: Tol2 Transposase
  Species: Artificial sequence
  Insert size (bp): 1952
  Promoter: Lac
  Cloning method: Restriction Enzyme; 5′ cloning site NcoI (not destroyed); 3′ cloning site SpeI (not destroyed)
  Sequencing primers: 5′ Lac_promoter; 3′ T3
Terms and licenses: Academic/Nonprofit Terms; Industry Terms: Not Available to Industry
How to cite: pT3TS-Tol2 was a gift from Stephen Ekker (Addgene plasmid # 31831 ; http://n2t.net/addgene:31831 ; RRID:Addgene_31831)
